Addgene plasmid #66247: CD97-Tango
Purpose: Expression of G protein-coupled receptors for PRESTO-Tango: parallel receptorome expression and screening via transcriptional output, with transcriptional activation following arrestin translocation
Depositing lab: Bryan Roth. Depositing organization: University of North Carolina at Chapel Hill. Publication: PRESTO-Tango as an open-source resource for interrogation of the druggable human GPCRome. Kroeze WK, Sassano MF, Huang XP, Lansu K, McCorvy JD, Giguere PM, Sciaky N, Roth BL. Nat Struct Mol Biol. 2015 May;22(5):362-9. doi: 10.1038/nsmb.3014. Epub 2015 Apr 20. PubMed 25895059.
Backbone
  Vector backbone: empty Tango
  Backbone size w/o insert (bp): 6632
  Vector type: Mammalian Expression
  Selectable markers: Neomycin (select with G418)
Growth in bacteria
  Bacterial resistance: Ampicillin, 100 μg/mL
  Growth temperature: 37°C
  Growth strain: DH5alpha
  Copy number: High Copy
Gene/Insert
  Gene/Insert name: CD97
  Species: H. sapiens (human)
  Insert size (bp): 2505
  Entrez Gene: ADGRE5 (a.k.a. CD97, TM7LN1)
  Promoter: CMV
  Tag / fusion protein: FLAG (N terminal on backbone)
  Cloning method: Restriction Enzyme; 5′ cloning site NotI (not destroyed); 3′ cloning site XhoI (unknown if destroyed)
  Sequencing primers: 5′ CMV-F; 3′ Tet-R
Terms and licenses: Academic/Nonprofit Terms; Industry Terms: Not Available to Industry
Depositor comments: Please note: Most of the PRESTO-Tango vectors do not contain the XhoI cut site downstream of the tTA sequence and instead carry an XbaI site. If you need to perform an XhoI digest we recommend sequencing with a forward primer at the C-terminus of tTA to determine which of the two sites is present. Suggested primer: 5-gagctccacttagacggcgagg-3. Original backbone was pcDNA3.1(+). These plasmids were generated as part of the Illuminating the Druggable Genome (IDG) program sponsored by the NIH Common Fund. The goal of this program is to identify, gather, and distribute information and resources for proteins that currently are not well-studied yet belong to commonly drug-targeted protein families: protein kinases, non-olfactory G-protein coupled receptors (GPCRs), and ion channels. The IDG program is designed to develop fundamental research tools for understudied proteins, elucidate their function, and disseminate the IDG-related resources and data to the greater scientific community.
How to cite: CD97-Tango was a gift from Bryan Roth (Addgene plasmid # 66247 ; http://n2t.net/addgene:66247 ; RRID:Addgene_66247)
