[The description below was written by a language model from this plasmid's Addgene catalogue record and pLannotate feature annotations shown in this document.]
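Description:
CD97-Tango is a mammalian expression plasmid from the PRESTO-Tango collection, built on an "empty Tango" backbone that derives from pcDNA3.1(+). It carries a high-copy ColE1/pUC-type origin and an ampicillin resistance gene for propagation in E. coli, together with an f1 origin. An SV40 promoter-driven neomycin phosphotransferase cassette with an SV40 polyadenylation signal allows G418 selection of transfected mammalian cells. The sequenced record is 9,140 nt, consistent with a roughly 6.6 kb backbone plus the 2.5 kb insert.

The payload is a single fusion open reading frame driven by the CMV enhancer/promoter and terminated by the bGH polyadenylation signal. A FLAG epitope supplied by the backbone sits at the N-terminal end, followed by the human adhesion GPCR CD97 (ADGRE5). Downstream of the receptor the annotation detects a short fragment matching the vasopressin V2 receptor, a tail of the kind used in Tango designs to strengthen arrestin recruitment. This is followed by TetR and the VP16 activation domain, which together form the tTA transcriptional activator. A protease cleavage site between the receptor tail and tTA is expected from the assay design but is not annotated in the feature table.

In the Tango scheme, receptor activation leads to arrestin translocation, which releases tTA to drive a reporter in the host cells, giving a transcriptional readout that does not depend on G protein coupling. The plasmid is one of a panel for parallel screening of the druggable human GPCRome, produced within a programme focused on understudied receptors. The depositor notes that the site downstream of tTA may be XbaI rather than XhoI in many of these vectors.
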