Features (pLannotate 1.2.2; 24 found; start..end, strand, type, name):
      1..380     +  enhancer       CMV enhancer: human cytomegalovirus immediate early enhancer
    381..584     +  promoter       CMV promoter: human cytomegalovirus (CMV) immediate early promoter
    580..613     +  LTR            5' LTR (truncated) (fragment): truncated 5' long terminal repeat (LTR) from HIV-1
    629..647     +  promoter       T7 promoter: promoter for bacteriophage T7 RNA polymerase
    806..826     +  CDS            3xFLAG (fragment): three tandem FLAG® epitope tags
    839..3343    +  CDS            ADGRE5: AGRE5_HUMAN - Also known as CD97 From Homo sapiens (Human).
   3362..3436    +  CDS            Avpr2 (fragment): V2R_RAT - Experimental evidence at protein level: Swiss-Prot protein existence level 1. Receptor for arginine vasopressin. The activity of this receptor is mediated by G proteins which activate adenylate cyclase (PubMed:1534150). Involved in renal water reabsorption (By similarity). From Rattus norvegicus (Rat).
   3464..4077    +  CDS            TetR (fragment): tetracycline repressor TetR; tetR from transposon Tn10; TetR binds to the tetracycline operator tetO to inhibit transcription. This inhibition can be relieved by adding tetracycline or doxycycline.
   4229..4462    +  CDS            VP16 AD: transcriptional activation domain of herpes simplex virus protein VP16 (Triezenberg et al., 1988; Cousens et al., 1989); UL48
   4503..4727    +  polyA_signal   bGH poly(A) signal: bovine growth hormone polyadenylation signal
   4731..4752    +  promoter       SV40 promoter (fragment): SV40 enhancer and early promoter
   4773..5201    +  rep_origin     f1 ori (sequence partly withheld): f1 bacteriophage origin of replication; arrow indicates direction of (+) strand synthesis
   5215..5544    +  promoter       SV40 promoter: SV40 enhancer and early promoter
   5611..6402    +  CDS            neo: KKA2_KLEPN - Also known as kan, nptII. Experimental evidence at protein level: Swiss-Prot protein existence level 1. Resistance to kanamycin, neomycin, paromomycin, ribostamycin, butirosin and gentamicin B. From Klebsiella pneumoniae.
   6426..6584    +  CDS            ble (fragment): BLE_KLEPN - Experimental evidence at protein level: Swiss-Prot protein existence level 1. Binding protein with a strong affinity to the bleomycin family of antibiotics. Binds to CL990; an antimitotic-antibiotic compound. From Klebsiella pneumoniae.
   6579..6700    +  polyA_signal   SV40 poly(A) signal: SV40 polyadenylation signal
   6773..6789    -  protein_bind   lac operator: The lac repressor binds to the lac operator to inhibit transcription in E. coli. This inhibition can be relieved by adding lactose or isopropyl-β-D-thiogalactopyranoside (IPTG). lac repressor encoded by lacI
   6797..6827    -  promoter       lac promoter: promoter for the E. coli lac operon
   6842..6863    -  protein_bind   CAP binding site: CAP binding activates transcription in the presence of cAMP. E. coli catabolite activator protein
   6876..6968    -  CDS            lacI (fragment): lac repressor; lacI; The lac repressor binds to the lac operator to inhibit transcription in E. coli. This inhibition can be relieved by adding lactose or isopropyl-β-D-thiogalactopyranoside (IPTG).
   7151..7739    -  rep_origin     ori: high-copy-number ColE1/pMB1/pBR322/pUC origin of replication
   7910..8770    -  CDS            AmpR: β-lactamase; bla; confers resistance to ampicillin, carbenicillin, and related antibiotics
   8771..8875    -  promoter       AmpR promoter: bla
   8934..8986    -  misc_feature   bom (fragment): basis of mobility region from pBR322
>Addgene plasmid #66247 | CD97-Tango | addgene full sequence | sequence record 298095 | Addgene NGS Result
GACATTGATTATTGACTAGTTATTAATAGTAATCAATTACGGGGTCATTAGTTCATAGCCCATATATGGA
GTTCCGCGTTACATAACTTACGGTAAATGGCCCGCCTGGCTGACCGCCCAACGACCCCCGCCCATTGACG
TCAATAATGACGTATGTTCCCATAGTAACGCCAATAGGGACTTTCCATTGACGTCAATGGGTGGAGTATT
TACGGTAAACTGCCCACTTGGCAGTACATCAAGTGTATCATATGCCAAGTACGCCCCCTATTGACGTCAA
TGACGGTAAATGGCCCGCCTGGCATTATGCCCAGTACATGACCTTATGGGACTTTCCTACTTGGCAGTAC
ATCTACGTATTAGTCATCGCTATTACCATGGTGATGCGGTTTTGGCAGTACATCAATGGGCGTGGATAGC
GGTTTGACTCACGGGGATTTCCAAGTCTCCACCCCATTGACGTCAATGGGAGTTTGTTTTGGCACCAAAA
TCAACGGGACTTTCCAAAATGTCGTAACAACTCCGCCCCATTGACGCAAATGGGCGGTAGGCGTGTACGG
TGGGAGGTCTATATAAGCAGAGCTCTCTGGCTAACTAGAGAACCCACTGCTTACTGGCTTATCGAAATTA
ATACGACTCACTATAGGGAGACCCAAGCTGGCTAGCGTTTAAACTTAAGCTTGGTACCGAGCTCGGATCC
ACTAGTCCAGTGTGGTGGAATTCTGCAGATATCCAGCACAGTGGCGGCCGCGCCACCATGAAGACGATCA
TCGCCCTGAGCTACATCTTCTGCCTGGTATTCGCCGACTACAAGGACGATGATGACGCCAGCATCGATAT
GGGGGGGCGGGTGTTCCTGGCCTTTTGTGTTTGGCTGACGCTCCCCGGAGCGGAGACACAGGATTCAAGG
GGGTGTGCACGGTGGTGTCCTCAGAACTCTAGCTGCGTGAACGCCACAGCATGCCGGTGTAATCCAGGCT
TTAGTAGCTTCTCTGAGATTATCACCACCCCTACTGAGACTTGCGACGATATTAACGAGTGTGCAACCCC
TAGCAAAGTGTCATGCGGGAAGTTTTCTGACTGCTGGAACACAGAGGGCAGCTATGACTGCGTCTGTAGC
CCAGGCTATGAGCCAGTGTCTGGAGCTAAGACCTTCAAGAATGAGAGTGAGAACACTTGCCAGGATGTGG
ACGAGTGCCAACAGAACCCACGACTCTGTAAGAGTTATGGGACGTGTGTAAACACCCTGGGCTCATACAC
TTGCCAATGCCTTCCGGGATTTAAATTCATTCCAGAGGATCCCAAAGTGTGTACAGACGTCAATGAGTGC
ACATCCGGACAGAACCCTTGCCATTCCAGCACGCACTGTCTGAATAATGTCGGGTCTTACCAGTGCCGGT
GTAGACCTGGCTGGCAGCCGATCCCCGGCTCCCCGAATGGACCCAATAACACAGTTTGTGAAGATGTCGA
TGAGTGTTCCTCTGGACAGCACCAATGCGATTCATCTACCGTCTGTTTTAACACCGTCGGATCTTACAGT
TGCCGCTGCCGCCCCGGTTGGAAACCTCGGCATGGGATTCCAAATAACCAGAAAGACACAGTGTGCGAAG
ACATGACATTCAGCACATGGACTCCTCCCCCGGGCGTCCATAGTCAAACCCTTAGCAGATTCTTTGACAA
AGTCCAGGATCTGGGAAGAGATAGCAAAACAAGCTCCGCCGAGGTGACTATCCAGAACGTTATCAAGCTG
GTAGATGAGCTGATGGAGGCCCCGGGCGACGTCGAGGCGCTCGCTCCCCCGGTCCGGCATCTGATTGCCA
CACAGCTTTTGAGCAATCTGGAGGATATTATGCGCATACTGGCTAAAAGCCTGCCAAAGGGCCCGTTCAC
GTATATTAGCCCCTCCAACACAGAGCTTACGCTCATGATCCAGGAACGAGGGGATAAGAATGTGACAATG
GGCCAGTCCTCCGCGAGGATGAAGCTCAACTGGGCAGTTGCTGCCGGAGCCGAAGACCCTGGCCCTGCCG
TCGCTGGAATACTGAGTATACAGAATATGACTACACTGCTTGCCAACGCTAGCCTGAACCTGCATTCCAA
AAAGCAAGCGGAACTCGAAGAGATTTACGAAAGCTCCATTAGAGGCGTGCAACTTCGCAGGCTGAGTGCA
GTGAACTCTATATTCCTGTCTCACAACAATACCAAAGAGCTGAATTCCCCTATACTCTTCGCCTTCAGCC
ATCTGGAATCATCCGACGGAGAGGCCGGGCGGGATCCCCCAGCAAAGGACGTGATGCCTGGTCCTAGACA
GGAACTCTTGTGTGCCTTCTGGAAGTCCGACTCTGACAGGGGAGGCCACTGGGCTACCGAGGGCTGCCAA
GTGCTGGGCTCCAAGAACGGGAGTACTACATGTCAGTGTAGTCACCTCTCTAGTTTCGCCATCCTTATGG
CTCACTACGATGTAGAAGATTGGAAATTGACACTGATCACGAGGGTGGGACTCGCCTTGTCCCTGTTCTG
CCTGCTCCTGTGCATCTTGACATTCCTCCTCGTTCGCCCCATACAAGGATCTAGGACCACAATCCACCTG
CATTTGTGTATCTGCCTGTTCGTTGGAAGCACCATCTTCCTTGCCGGCATTGAAAATGAGGGGGGACAAG
TGGGACTGCGGTGTAGACTGGTGGCTGGTCTCCTGCACTACTGCTTCCTGGCTGCGTTCTGCTGGATGTC
TCTGGAGGGCCTCGAACTGTACTTCCTTGTTGTTAGAGTGTTCCAGGGCCAGGGACTCTCTACACGGTGG
CTCTGCCTGATCGGCTACGGCGTGCCCCTTCTGATCGTCGGTGTGAGCGCCGCGATCTACTCAAAAGGAT
ACGGCCGCCCCCGCTATTGTTGGCTGGACTTCGAACAGGGCTTTCTCTGGTCCTTTCTGGGTCCCGTGAC
ATTCATTATCTTGTGCAACGCAGTTATCTTTGTCACCACCGTGTGGAAATTGACACAAAAATTCTCCGAG
ATCAATCCCGATATGAAGAAGCTGAAGAAGGCCAGAGCTCTTACCATCACAGCAATTGCGCAGCTGTTTC
TGCTGGGGTGTACCTGGGTCTTTGGACTCTTCATATTTGATGACAGAAGTTTGGTGCTGACTTATGTGTT
TACTATTCTGAACTGCCTTCAGGGTGCCTTCCTCTATCTTCTCCATTGCCTGCTGAACAAGAAAGTCCGC
GAGGAATATCGAAAGTGGGCCTGTCTGGTCGCCGGGGGGAGTAAGTACTCTGAGTTTACCTCCACTACAT
CTGGAACGGGCCACAATCAGACTAGAGCTCTCCGGGCCAGCGAGAGTGGAATCATCGATACCGGTGGACG
CACCCCACCCAGCCTGGGTCCCCAAGATGAGTCCTGCACCACCGCCAGCTCCTCCCTGGCCAAGGACACT
TCATCGACCGGTGAGAACCTGTACTTCCAGCTAAGATTAGATAAAAGTAAAGTGATTAACAGCGCATTAG
AGCTGCTTAATGAGGTCGGAATCGAAGGTTTAACAACCCGTAAACTCGCCCAGAAGCTAGGTGTAGAGCA
GCCTACATTGTATTGGCATGTAAAAAATAAGCGGGCTTTGCTCGACGCCTTAGCCATTGAGATGTTAGAT
AGGCACCATACTCACTTTTGCCCTTTAGAAGGGGAAAGCTGGCAAGATTTTTTACGTAATAACGCTAAAA
GTTTTAGATGTGCTTTACTAAGTCATCGCGATGGAGCAAAAGTACATTTAGGTACACGGCCTACAGAAAA
ACAGTATGAAACTCTCGAAAATCAATTAGCCTTTTTATGCCAACAAGGTTTTTCACTAGAGAATGCATTA
TATGCACTCAGCGCTGTGGGGCATTTTACTTTAGGTTGCGTATTGGAAGATCAAGAGCATCAAGTCGCTA
AAGAAGAAAGGGAAACACCTACTACTGATAGTATGCCGCCATTATTACGACAAGCTATCGAATTATTTGA
TCACCAAGGTGCAGAGCCAGCCTTCTTATTCGGCCTTGAATTGATCATATGCGGATTAGAAAAACAACTT
AAATGTGAAAGTGGGTCCGCGTACAGCCGCGCGCGTACGAAAAACAATTACGGGTCTACCATCGAGGGCC
TGCTCGATCTCCCGGACGACGACGCCCCCGAAGAGGCGGGGCTGGCGGCTCCGCGCCTGTCCTTTCTCCC
CGCGGGACACACGCGCAGACTGTCGACGGCCCCCCCGACCGATGTCAGCCTGGGGGACGAGCTCCACTTA
GACGGCGAGGACGTGGCGATGGCGCATGCCGACGCGCTAGACGATTTCGATCTGGACATGTTGGGGGACG
GGGATTCCCCGGGTCCGGGATTTACCCCCCACGACTCCGCCCCCTACGGCGCTCTGGATATGGCCGACTT
CGAGTTTGAGCAGATGTTTACCGATGCCCTTGGAATTGACGAGTACGGTGGGTAGTCTAGAGGGCCCGTT
TAAACCCGCTGATCAGCCTCGACTGTGCCTTCTAGTTGCCAGCCATCTGTTGTTTGCCCCTCCCCCGTGC
CTTCCTTGACCCTGGAAGGTGCCACTCCCACTGTCCTTTCCTAATAAAATGAGGAAATTGCATCGCATTG
TCTGAGTAGGTGTCATTCTATTCTGGGGGGTGGGGTGGGGCAGGACAGCAAGGGGGAGGATTGGGAAGAC
AATAGCAGGCATGCTGGGGATGCGGTGGGCTCTATGGCTTCTGAGGCGGAAAGAACCAGCTGGGGCTCTA
GGGGGTATCCCC
[124 nt withheld, positions 4773-4896]
C
[91 nt withheld, positions 4898-4988]
A
[49 nt withheld, positions 4990-5038]
CCTTTGACGTTGGAGTCCACGTTCTTT
[37 nt withheld, positions 5066-5102]
ACCCTATCTCGGTCTATTCTTTTGATTTATAAGGGATTTTGCCGATTTCGGCCTATTGGTTAAAAAATGA
GCTGATTTAACAAAAATTTAACGCGAATTAATTCTGTGGAATGTGTGTCAGTTAGGGTGTGGAAAGTCCC
CAGGCTCCCCAGCAGGCAGAAGTATGCAAAGCATGCATCTCAATTAGTCAGCAACCAGGTGTGGAAAGTC
CCCAGGCTCCCCAGCAGGCAGAAGTATGCAAAGCATGCATCTCAATTAGTCAGCAACCATAGTCCCGCCC
CTAACTCCGCCCATCCCGCCCCTAACTCCGCCCAGTTCCGCCCATTCTCCGCCCCATGGCTGACTAATTT
TTTTTATTTATGCAGAGGCCGAGGCCGCCTCTGCCTCTGAGCTATTCCAGAAGTAGTGAGGAGGCTTTTT
TGGAGGCCTAGGCTTTTGCAAAAAGCTCCCGGGAGCTTGTATATCCATTTTCGGATCTGATCAAGAGACA
GGATGAGGATCGTTTCGCATGATTGAACAAGATGGATTGCACGCAGGTTCTCCGGCCGCTTGGGTGGAGA
GGCTATTCGGCTATGACTGGGCACAACAGACAATCGGCTGCTCTGATGCCGCCGTGTTCCGGCTGTCAGC
GCAGGGGCGCCCGGTTCTTTTTGTCAAGACCGACCTGTCCGGTGCCCTGAATGAACTGCAGGACGAGGCA
GCGCGGCTATCGTGGCTGGCCACGACGGGCGTTCCTTGCGCAGCTGTGCTCGACGTTGTCACTGAAGCGG
GAAGGGACTGGCTGCTATTGGGCGAAGTGCCGGGGCAGGATCTCCTGTCATCTCACCTTGCTCCTGCCGA
GAAAGTATCCATCATGGCTGATGCAATGCGGCGGCTGCATACGCTTGATCCGGCTACCTGCCCATTCGAC
CACCAAGCGAAACATCGCATCGAGCGAGCACGTACTCGGATGGAAGCCGGTCTTGTCGATCAGGATGATC
TGGACGAAGAGCATCAGGGGCTCGCGCCAGCCGAACTGTTCGCCAGGCTCAAGGCGCGCATGCCCGACGG
CGAGGATCTCGTCGTGACCCATGGCGATGCCTGCTTGCCGAATATCATGGTGGAAAATGGCCGCTTTTCT
GGATTCATCGACTGTGGCCGGCTGGGTGTGGCGGACCGCTATCAGGACATAGCGTTGGCTACCCGTGATA
TTGCTGAAGAGCTTGGCGGCGAATGGGCTGACCGCTTCCTCGTGCTTTACGGTATCGCCGCTCCCGATTC
GCAGCGCATCGCCTTCTATCGCCTTCTTGACGAGTTCTTCTGAGCGGGACTCTGGGGTTCGAAATGACCG
ACCAAGCGACGCCCAACCTGCCATCACGAGATTTCGATTCCACCGCCGCCTTCTATGAAAGGTTGGGCTT
CGGAATCGTTTTCCGGGACGCCGGCTGGATGATCCTCCAGCGCGGGGATCTCATGCTGGAGTTCTTCGCC
CACCCCAACTTGTTTATTGCAGCTTATAATGGTTACAAATAAAGCAATAGCATCACAAATTTCACAAATA
AAGCATTTTTTTCACTGCATTCTAGTTGTGGTTTGTCCAAACTCATCAATGTATCTTATCATGTCTGTAT
ACCGTCGACCTCTAGCTAGAGCTTGGCGTAATCATGGTCATAGCTGTTTCCTGTGTGAAATTGTTATCCG
CTCACAATTCCACACAACATACGAGCCGGAAGCATAAAGTGTAAAGCCTGGGGTGCCTAATGAGTGAGCT
AACTCACATTAATTGCGTTGCGCTCACTGCCCGCTTTCCAGTCGGGAAACCTGTCGTGCCAGCTGCATTA
ATGAATCGGCCAACGCGCGGGGAGAGGCGGTTTGCGTATTGGGCGCTCTTCCGCTTCCTCGCTCACTGAC
TCGCTGCGCTCGGTCGTTCGGCTGCGGCGAGCGGTATCAGCTCACTCAAAGGCGGTAATACGGTTATCCA
CAGAATCAGGGGATAACGCAGGAAAGAACATGTGAGCAAAAGGCCAGCAAAAGGCCAGGAACCGTAAAAA
GGCCGCGTTGCTGGCGTTTTTCCATAGGCTCCGCCCCCCTGACGAGCATCACAAAAATCGACGCTCAAGT
CAGAGGTGGCGAAACCCGACAGGACTATAAAGATACCAGGCGTTTCCCCCTGGAAGCTCCCTCGTGCGCT
CTCCTGTTCCGACCCTGCCGCTTACCGGATACCTGTCCGCCTTTCTCCCTTCGGGAAGCGTGGCGCTTTC
TCATAGCTCACGCTGTAGGTATCTCAGTTCGGTGTAGGTCGTTCGCTCCAAGCTGGGCTGTGTGCACGAA
CCCCCCGTTCAGCCCGACCGCTGCGCCTTATCCGGTAACTATCGTCTTGAGTCCAACCCGGTAAGACACG
ACTTATCGCCACTGGCAGCAGCCACTGGTAACAGGATTAGCAGAGCGAGGTATGTAGGCGGTGCTACAGA
GTTCTTGAAGTGGTGGCCTAACTACGGCTACACTAGAAGAACAGTATTTGGTATCTGCGCTCTGCTGAAG
CCAGTTACCTTCGGAAAAAGAGTTGGTAGCTCTTGATCCGGCAAACAAACCACCGCTGGTAGCGGTGGTT
TTTTTGTTTGCAAGCAGCAGATTACGCGCAGAAAAAAAGGATCTCAAGAAGATCCTTTGATCTTTTCTAC
GGGGTCTGACGCTCAGTGGAACGAAAACTCACGTTAAGGGATTTTGGTCATGAGATTATCAAAAAGGATC
TTCACCTAGATCCTTTTAAATTAAAAATGAAGTTTTAAATCAATCTAAAGTATATATGAGTAAACTTGGT
CTGACAGTTACCAATGCTTAATCAGTGAGGCACCTATCTCAGCGATCTGTCTATTTCGTTCATCCATAGT
TGCCTGACTCCCCGTCGTGTAGATAACTACGATACGGGAGGGCTTACCATCTGGCCCCAGTGCTGCAATG
ATACCGCGAGACCCACGCTCACCGGCTCCAGATTTATCAGCAATAAACCAGCCAGCCGGAAGGGCCGAGC
GCAGAAGTGGTCCTGCAACTTTATCCGCCTCCATCCAGTCTATTAATTGTTGCCGGGAAGCTAGAGTAAG
TAGTTCGCCAGTTAATAGTTTGCGCAACGTTGTTGCCATTGCTACAGGCATCGTGGTGTCACGCTCGTCG
TTTGGTATGGCTTCATTCAGCTCCGGTTCCCAACGATCAAGGCGAGTTACATGATCCCCCATGTTGTGCA
AAAAAGCGGTTAGCTCCTTCGGTCCTCCGATCGTTGTCAGAAGTAAGTTGGCCGCAGTGTTATCACTCAT
GGTTATGGCAGCACTGCATAATTCTCTTACTGTCATGCCATCCGTAAGATGCTTTTCTGTGACTGGTGAG
TACTCAACCAAGTCATTCTGAGAATAGTGTATGCGGCGACCGAGTTGCTCTTGCCCGGCGTCAATACGGG
ATAATACCGCGCCACATAGCAGAACTTTAAAAGTGCTCATCATTGGAAAACGTTCTTCGGGGCGAAAACT
CTCAAGGATCTTACCGCTGTTGAGATCCAGTTCGATGTAACCCACTCGTGCACCCAACTGATCTTCAGCA
TCTTTTACTTTCACCAGCGTTTCTGGGTGAGCAAAAACAGGAAGGCAAAATGCCGCAAAAAAGGGAATAA
GGGCGACACGGAAATGTTGAATACTCATACTCTTCCTTTTTCAATATTATTGAAGCATTTATCAGGGTTA
TTGTCTCATGAGCGGATACATATTTGAATGTATTTAGAAAAATAAACAAATAGGGGTTCCGCGCACATTT
CCCCGAAAAGTGCCACCTGACGTCGACGGATCGGGAGATCTCCCGATCCCCTATGGTGCACTCTCAGTAC
AATCTGCTCTGATGCCGCATAGTTAAGCCAGTATCTGCTCCCTGCTTGTGTGTTGGAGGTCGCTGAGTAG
TGCGCGAGCAAAATTTAAGCTACAACAAGGCAAGGCTTGACCGACAATTGCATGAAGAATCTGCTTAGGG
TTAGGCGTTTTGCGCTGCTTCGCGATGTACGGGCCAGATATACGCGTT
