>Addgene plasmid #66247 | CD97-Tango | depositor partial sequence | sequence record 113107 | empty Tango
GACGGATCGGGAGATCTCCCGATCCCCTATGGTGCACTCTCAGTACAATCTGCTCTGATGCCGCATAGTT
AAGCCAGTATCTGCTCCCTGCTTGTGTGTTGGAGGTCGCTGAGTAGTGCGCGAGCAAAATTTAAGCTACA
ACAAGGCAAGGCTTGACCGACAATTGCATGAAGAATCTGCTTAGGGTTAGGCGTTTTGCGCTGCTTCGCG
ATGTACGGGCCAGATATACGCGTTGACATTGATTATTGACTAGTTATTAATAGTAATCAATTACGGGGTC
ATTAGTTCATAGCCCATATATGGAGTTCCGCGTTACATAACTTACGGTAAATGGCCCGCCTGGCTGACCG
CCCAACGACCCCCGCCCATTGACGTCAATAATGACGTATGTTCCCATAGTAACGCCAATAGGGACTTTCC
ATTGACGTCAATGGGTGGAGTATTTACGGTAAACTGCCCACTTGGCAGTACATCAAGTGTATCATATGCC
AAGTACGCCCCCTATTGACGTCAATGACGGTAAATGGCCCGCCTGGCATTATGCCCAGTACATGACCTTA
TGGGACTTTCCTACTTGGCAGTACATCTACGTATTAGTCATCGCTATTACCATGGTGATGCGGTTTTGGC
AGTACATCAATGGGCGTGGATAGCGGTTTGACTCACGGGGATTTCCAAGTCTCCACCCCATTGACGTCAA
TGGGAGTTTGTTTTGGCACCAAAATCAACGGGACTTTCCAAAATGTCGTAACAACTCCGCCCCATTGACG
CAAATGGGCGGTAGGCGTGTACGGTGGGAGGTCTATATAAGCAGAGCTCTCTGGCTAACTAGAGAACCCA
CTGCTTACTGGCTTATCGAAATTAATACGACTCACTATAGGGAGACCCAAGCTGGCTAGCGTTTAAACTT
AAGCTTGGTACCGAGCTCGGATCCACTAGTCCAGTGTGGTGGAATTCTGCAGATATCCAGCACAGTGGCG
GCCGCGCCACCATGAAGACGATCATCGCCCTGAGCTACATCTTCTGCCTGGTATTCGCCGACTACAAGGA
CGATGATGACGCCAGCATCGATACCGGTGGACGCACCCCACCCAGCCTGGGTCCCCAAGATGAGTCCTGC
ACCACCGCCAGCTCCTCCCTGGCCAAGGACACTTCATCGACCGGTGAGAACCTGTACTTCCAGCTAAGAT
TAGATAAAAGTAAAGTGATTAACAGCGCATTAGAGCTGCTTAATGAGGTCGGAATCGAAGGTTTAACAAC
CCGTAAACTCGCCCAGAAGCTAGGTGTAGAGCAGCCTACATTGTATTGGCATGTAAAAAATAAGCGGGCT
TTGCTCGACGCCTTAGCCATTGAGATGTTAGATAGGCACCATACTCACTTTTGCCCTTTAGAAGGGGAAA
GCTGGCAAGATTTTTTACGTAATAACGCTAAAAGTTTTAGATGTGCTTTACTAAGTCATCGCGATGGAGC
AAAAGTACATTTAGGTACACGGCCTACAGAAAAACAGTATGAAACTCTCGAAAATCAATTAGCCTTTTTA
TGCCAACAAGGTTTTTCACTAGAGAATGCATTATATGCACTCAGCGCTGTGGGGCATTTTACTTTAGGTT
GCGTATTGGAAGATCAAGAGCATCAAGTCGCTAAAGAAGAAAGGGAAACACCTACTACTGATAGTATGCC
GCCATTATTACGACAAGCTATCGAATTATTTGATCACCAAGGTGCAGAGCCAGCCTTCTTATTCGGCCTT
GAATTGATCATATGCGGATTAGAAAAACAACTTAAATGTGAAAGTGGGTCCGCGTACAGCCGCGCGCGTA
CGAAAAACAATTACGGGTCTACCATCGAGGGCCTGCTCGATCTCCCGGACGACGACGCCCCCGAAGAGGC
GGGGCTGGCGGCTCCGCGCCTGTCCTTTCTCCCCGCGGGACACACGCGCAGACTGTCGACGGCCCCCCCG
ACCGATGTCAGCCTGGGGGACGAGCTCCACTTAGACGGCGAGGACGTGGCGATGGCGCATGCCGACGCGC
TAGACGATTTCGATCTGGACATGTTGGGGGACGGGGATTCCCCGGGTCCGGGATTTACCCCCCACGACTC
CGCCCCCTACGGCGCTCTGGATATGGCCGACTTCGAGTTTGAGCAGATGTTTACCGATGCCCTTGGAATT
GACGAGTACGGTGGGTAGCTCGAGTCTAGAGGGCCCGTTTAAACCCGCTGATCAGCCTCGACTGTGCCTT
CTAGTTGCCAGCCATCTGTTGTTTGCCCCTCCCCCGTGCCTTCCTTGACCCTGGAAGGTGCCACTCCCAC
TGTCCTTTCCTAATAAAATGAGGAAATTGCATCGCATTGTCTGAGTAGGTGTCATTCTATTCTGGGGGGT
GGGGTGGGGCAGGACAGCAAGGGGGAGGATTGGGAAGACAATAGCAGGCATGCTGGGGATGCGGTGGGCT
CTATGGCTTCTGAGGCGGAAAGAACCAGCTGGGGCTCTAGGGGGTATCCCC
[124 nt withheld, positions 2502-2625]
C
[91 nt withheld, positions 2627-2717]
A
[49 nt withheld, positions 2719-2767]
CCTTTGACGTTGGAGTCCACGTTCTTT
[37 nt withheld, positions 2795-2831]
ACCCTATCTCGGTCTATTCTTTTGATTTATAAGGGATTTTGCCGATTTCGGCCTATTGGTTAAAAAATGA
GCTGATTTAACAAAAATTTAACGCGAATTAATTCTGTGGAATGTGTGTCAGTTAGGGTGTGGAAAGTCCC
CAGGCTCCCCAGCAGGCAGAAGTATGCAAAGCATGCATCTCAATTAGTCAGCAACCAGGTGTGGAAAGTC
CCCAGGCTCCCCAGCAGGCAGAAGTATGCAAAGCATGCATCTCAATTAGTCAGCAACCATAGTCCCGCCC
CTAACTCCGCCCATCCCGCCCCTAACTCCGCCCAGTTCCGCCCATTCTCCGCCCCATGGCTGACTAATTT
TTTTTATTTATGCAGAGGCCGAGGCCGCCTCTGCCTCTGAGCTATTCCAGAAGTAGTGAGGAGGCTTTTT
TGGAGGCCTAGGCTTTTGCAAAAAGCTCCCGGGAGCTTGTATATCCATTTTCGGATCTGATCAAGAGACA
GGATGAGGATCGTTTCGCATGATTGAACAAGATGGATTGCACGCAGGTTCTCCGGCCGCTTGGGTGGAGA
GGCTATTCGGCTATGACTGGGCACAACAGACAATCGGCTGCTCTGATGCCGCCGTGTTCCGGCTGTCAGC
GCAGGGGCGCCCGGTTCTTTTTGTCAAGACCGACCTGTCCGGTGCCCTGAATGAACTGCAGGACGAGGCA
GCGCGGCTATCGTGGCTGGCCACGACGGGCGTTCCTTGCGCAGCTGTGCTCGACGTTGTCACTGAAGCGG
GAAGGGACTGGCTGCTATTGGGCGAAGTGCCGGGGCAGGATCTCCTGTCATCTCACCTTGCTCCTGCCGA
GAAAGTATCCATCATGGCTGATGCAATGCGGCGGCTGCATACGCTTGATCCGGCTACCTGCCCATTCGAC
CACCAAGCGAAACATCGCATCGAGCGAGCACGTACTCGGATGGAAGCCGGTCTTGTCGATCAGGATGATC
TGGACGAAGAGCATCAGGGGCTCGCGCCAGCCGAACTGTTCGCCAGGCTCAAGGCGCGCATGCCCGACGG
CGAGGATCTCGTCGTGACCCATGGCGATGCCTGCTTGCCGAATATCATGGTGGAAAATGGCCGCTTTTCT
GGATTCATCGACTGTGGCCGGCTGGGTGTGGCGGACCGCTATCAGGACATAGCGTTGGCTACCCGTGATA
TTGCTGAAGAGCTTGGCGGCGAATGGGCTGACCGCTTCCTCGTGCTTTACGGTATCGCCGCTCCCGATTC
GCAGCGCATCGCCTTCTATCGCCTTCTTGACGAGTTCTTCTGAGCGGGACTCTGGGGTTCGAAATGACCG
ACCAAGCGACGCCCAACCTGCCATCACGAGATTTCGATTCCACCGCCGCCTTCTATGAAAGGTTGGGCTT
CGGAATCGTTTTCCGGGACGCCGGCTGGATGATCCTCCAGCGCGGGGATCTCATGCTGGAGTTCTTCGCC
CACCCCAACTTGTTTATTGCAGCTTATAATGGTTACAAATAAAGCAATAGCATCACAAATTTCACAAATA
AAGCATTTTTTTCACTGCATTCTAGTTGTGGTTTGTCCAAACTCATCAATGTATCTTATCATGTCTGTAT
ACCGTCGACCTCTAGCTAGAGCTTGGCGTAATCATGGTCATAGCTGTTTCCTGTGTGAAATTGTTATCCG
CTCACAATTCCACACAACATACGAGCCGGAAGCATAAAGTGTAAAGCCTGGGGTGCCTAATGAGTGAGCT
AACTCACATTAATTGCGTTGCGCTCACTGCCCGCTTTCCAGTCGGGAAACCTGTCGTGCCAGCTGCATTA
ATGAATCGGCCAACGCGCGGGGAGAGGCGGTTTGCGTATTGGGCGCTCTTCCGCTTCCTCGCTCACTGAC
TCGCTGCGCTCGGTCGTTCGGCTGCGGCGAGCGGTATCAGCTCACTCAAAGGCGGTAATACGGTTATCCA
CAGAATCAGGGGATAACGCAGGAAAGAACATGTGAGCAAAAGGCCAGCAAAAGGCCAGGAACCGTAAAAA
GGCCGCGTTGCTGGCGTTTTTCCATAGGCTCCGCCCCCCTGACGAGCATCACAAAAATCGACGCTCAAGT
CAGAGGTGGCGAAACCCGACAGGACTATAAAGATACCAGGCGTTTCCCCCTGGAAGCTCCCTCGTGCGCT
CTCCTGTTCCGACCCTGCCGCTTACCGGATACCTGTCCGCCTTTCTCCCTTCGGGAAGCGTGGCGCTTTC
TCATAGCTCACGCTGTAGGTATCTCAGTTCGGTGTAGGTCGTTCGCTCCAAGCTGGGCTGTGTGCACGAA
CCCCCCGTTCAGCCCGACCGCTGCGCCTTATCCGGTAACTATCGTCTTGAGTCCAACCCGGTAAGACACG
ACTTATCGCCACTGGCAGCAGCCACTGGTAACAGGATTAGCAGAGCGAGGTATGTAGGCGGTGCTACAGA
GTTCTTGAAGTGGTGGCCTAACTACGGCTACACTAGAAGAACAGTATTTGGTATCTGCGCTCTGCTGAAG
CCAGTTACCTTCGGAAAAAGAGTTGGTAGCTCTTGATCCGGCAAACAAACCACCGCTGGTAGCGGTTTTT
TTGTTTGCAAGCAGCAGATTACGCGCAGAAAAAAAGGATCTCAAGAAGATCCTTTGATCTTTTCTACGGG
GTCTGACGCTCAGTGGAACGAAAACTCACGTTAAGGGATTTTGGTCATGAGATTATCAAAAAGGATCTTC
ACCTAGATCCTTTTAAATTAAAAATGAAGTTTTAAATCAATCTAAAGTATATATGAGTAAACTTGGTCTG
ACAGTTACCAATGCTTAATCAGTGAGGCACCTATCTCAGCGATCTGTCTATTTCGTTCATCCATAGTTGC
CTGACTCCCCGTCGTGTAGATAACTACGATACGGGAGGGCTTACCATCTGGCCCCAGTGCTGCAATGATA
CCGCGAGACCCACGCTCACCGGCTCCAGATTTATCAGCAATAAACCAGCCAGCCGGAAGGGCCGAGCGCA
GAAGTGGTCCTGCAACTTTATCCGCCTCCATCCAGTCTATTAATTGTTGCCGGGAAGCTAGAGTAAGTAG
TTCGCCAGTTAATAGTTTGCGCAACGTTGTTGCCATTGCTACAGGCATCGTGGTGTCACGCTCGTCGTTT
GGTATGGCTTCATTCAGCTCCGGTTCCCAACGATCAAGGCGAGTTACATGATCCCCCATGTTGTGCAAAA
AAGCGGTTAGCTCCTTCGGTCCTCCGATCGTTGTCAGAAGTAAGTTGGCCGCAGTGTTATCACTCATGGT
TATGGCAGCACTGCATAATTCTCTTACTGTCATGCCATCCGTAAGATGCTTTTCTGTGACTGGTGAGTAC
TCAACCAAGTCATTCTGAGAATAGTGTATGCGGCGACCGAGTTGCTCTTGCCCGGCGTCAATACGGGATA
ATACCGCGCCACATAGCAGAACTTTAAAAGTGCTCATCATTGGAAAACGTTCTTCGGGGCGAAAACTCTC
AAGGATCTTACCGCTGTTGAGATCCAGTTCGATGTAACCCACTCGTGCACCCAACTGATCTTCAGCATCT
TTTACTTTCACCAGCGTTTCTGGGTGAGCAAAAACAGGAAGGCAAAATGCCGCAAAAAAGGGAATAAGGG
CGACACGGAAATGTTGAATACTCATACTCTTCCTTTTTCAATATTATTGAAGCATTTATCAGGGTTATTG
TCTCATGAGCGGATACATATTTGAATGTATTTAGAAAAATAAACAAATAGGGGTTCCGCGCACATTTCCC
CGAAAAGTGCCACCTGACGTC
