>Addgene plasmid #66247 | CD97-Tango | depositor partial sequence | sequence record 113108 | CD97
ATGGGGGGGCGGGTGTTCCTGGCCTTTTGTGTTTGGCTGACGCTCCCCGGAGCGGAGACACAGGATTCAA
GGGGGTGTGCACGGTGGTGTCCTCAGAACTCTAGCTGCGTGAACGCCACAGCATGCCGGTGTAATCCAGG
CTTTAGTAGCTTCTCTGAGATTATCACCACCCCTACTGAGACTTGCGACGATATTAACGAGTGTGCAACC
CCTAGCAAAGTGTCATGCGGGAAGTTTTCTGACTGCTGGAACACAGAGGGCAGCTATGACTGCGTCTGTA
GCCCAGGCTATGAGCCAGTGTCTGGAGCTAAGACCTTCAAGAATGAGAGTGAGAACACTTGCCAGGATGT
GGACGAGTGCCAACAGAACCCACGACTCTGTAAGAGTTATGGGACGTGTGTAAACACCCTGGGCTCATAC
ACTTGCCAATGCCTTCCGGGATTTAAATTCATTCCAGAGGATCCCAAAGTGTGTACAGACGTCAATGAGT
GCACATCCGGACAGAACCCTTGCCATTCCAGCACGCACTGTCTGAATAATGTCGGGTCTTACCAGTGCCG
GTGTAGACCTGGCTGGCAGCCGATCCCCGGCTCCCCGAATGGACCCAATAACACAGTTTGTGAAGATGTC
GATGAGTGTTCCTCTGGACAGCACCAATGCGATTCATCTACCGTCTGTTTTAACACCGTCGGATCTTACA
GTTGCCGCTGCCGCCCCGGTTGGAAACCTCGGCATGGGATTCCAAATAACCAGAAAGACACAGTGTGCGA
AGACATGACATTCAGCACATGGACTCCTCCCCCGGGCGTCCATAGTCAAACCCTTAGCAGATTCTTTGAC
AAAGTCCAGGATCTGGGAAGAGATAGCAAAACAAGCTCCGCCGAGGTGACTATCCAGAACGTTATCAAGC
TGGTAGATGAGCTGATGGAGGCCCCGGGCGACGTCGAGGCGCTCGCTCCCCCGGTCCGGCATCTGATTGC
CACACAGCTTTTGAGCAATCTGGAGGATATTATGCGCATACTGGCTAAAAGCCTGCCAAAGGGCCCGTTC
ACGTATATTAGCCCCTCCAACACAGAGCTTACGCTCATGATCCAGGAACGAGGGGATAAGAATGTGACAA
TGGGCCAGTCCTCCGCGAGGATGAAGCTCAACTGGGCAGTTGCTGCCGGAGCCGAAGACCCTGGCCCTGC
CGTCGCTGGAATACTGAGTATACAGAATATGACTACACTGCTTGCCAACGCTAGCCTGAACCTGCATTCC
AAAAAGCAAGCGGAACTCGAAGAGATTTACGAAAGCTCCATTAGAGGCGTGCAACTTCGCAGGCTGAGTG
CAGTGAACTCTATATTCCTGTCTCACAACAATACCAAAGAGCTGAATTCCCCTATACTCTTCGCCTTCAG
CCATCTGGAATCATCCGACGGAGAGGCCGGGCGGGATCCCCCAGCAAAGGACGTGATGCCTGGTCCTAGA
CAGGAACTCTTGTGTGCCTTCTGGAAGTCCGACTCTGACAGGGGAGGCCACTGGGCTACCGAGGGCTGCC
AAGTGCTGGGCTCCAAGAACGGGAGTACTACATGTCAGTGTAGTCACCTCTCTAGTTTCGCCATCCTTAT
GGCTCACTACGATGTAGAAGATTGGAAATTGACACTGATCACGAGGGTGGGACTCGCCTTGTCCCTGTTC
TGCCTGCTCCTGTGCATCTTGACATTCCTCCTCGTTCGCCCCATACAAGGATCTAGGACCACAATCCACC
TGCATTTGTGTATCTGCCTGTTCGTTGGAAGCACCATCTTCCTTGCCGGCATTGAAAATGAGGGGGGACA
AGTGGGACTGCGGTGTAGACTGGTGGCTGGTCTCCTGCACTACTGCTTCCTGGCTGCGTTCTGCTGGATG
TCTCTGGAGGGCCTCGAACTGTACTTCCTTGTTGTTAGAGTGTTCCAGGGCCAGGGACTCTCTACACGGT
GGCTCTGCCTGATCGGCTACGGCGTGCCCCTTCTGATCGTCGGTGTGAGCGCCGCGATCTACTCAAAAGG
ATACGGCCGCCCCCGCTATTGTTGGCTGGACTTCGAACAGGGCTTTCTCTGGTCCTTTCTGGGTCCCGTG
ACATTCATTATCTTGTGCAACGCAGTTATCTTTGTCACCACCGTGTGGAAATTGACACAAAAATTCTCCG
AGATCAATCCCGATATGAAGAAGCTGAAGAAGGCCAGAGCTCTTACCATCACAGCAATTGCGCAGCTGTT
TCTGCTGGGGTGTACCTGGGTCTTTGGACTCTTCATATTTGATGACAGAAGTTTGGTGCTGACTTATGTG
TTTACTATTCTGAACTGCCTTCAGGGTGCCTTCCTCTATCTTCTCCATTGCCTGCTGAACAAGAAAGTCC
GCGAGGAATATCGAAAGTGGGCCTGTCTGGTCGCCGGGGGGAGTAAGTACTCTGAGTTTACCTCCACTAC
ATCTGGAACGGGCCACAATCAGACTAGAGCTCTCCGGGCCAGCGAGAGTGGAATC
