>Addgene plasmid #66247 | CD97-Tango | addgene partial sequence | sequence record 117637 | CMV-F 5'-CGCAAATGGGCGGTAGGCGTG-3'
TCTCTGGCTAACTAGAGAACCCACTGCTTACTGGCTTATCGAAATTAATACGACTCACTATAGGGAGACC
CAAGCTGGCTAGCGTTTAAACTTAAGCTTGGTACCGAGCTCGGATCCACTAGTCCAGTGTGGTGGAATTC
TGCAGATATCCAGCACAGTGGCGGCCGCGCCACCATGAAGACGATCATCGCCCTGAGCTACATCTTCTGC
CTGGTATTCGCCGACTACAAGGACGATGATGACGCCAGCATCGATATGGGGGGGCGGGTGTTCCTGGCCT
TTTGTGTTTGGCTGACGCTCCCCGGAGCGGAGACACAGGATTCAAGGGGGTGTGCACGGTGGTGTCCTCA
GAACTCTAGCTGCGTGAACGCCACAGCATGCCGGTGTAATCCAGGCTTTAGTAGCTTCTCTGAGATTATC
ACCACCCCTACTGAGACTTGCGACGATATTAACGAGTGTGCAACCCCTAGCAAAGTGTCATGCGGGAAGT
TTTCTGACTGCTGGAACACAGAGGGCAGCTATGACTGCGTCTGTAGCCCAGGCTATGAGCCAGTGTCTGG
AGCTAAGACCTTCAAGAATGAGAGTGAGAACACTTGCCAGGATGTGGACGAGTGCCAACAGAACCCACGA
CTCTGTAAGAGTTATGGGACGTGTGTAAACACCCTGGGCTCATACACTTGCCAATGCCTTCCGGGATTTA
AATTCATTCCAGAGGATCCCAAAGTGTGTACAGACGTCAATGAGTGCACATCCGGACAGAACCCTTGCCA
TTCCAGCACGCACTGTCTGAATAATGTCGGGTCTTACCAGTGCCGGTGTAGACCTGGCTGGCAGCCGATC
CCCGGCTCCCCGAATGGACCCAATAACACAGTTTGTGAAGATGTCGATGAGTGTTCCTCTGGACAGCACC
AATGCGATTCATCTACCGTCTGTTTTAACACCGTCGGATCTTACAGTTGCCGCTGCCGCCCCGGTTGGAA
ACCTCGGCATGGGATTCCAAATAACCAGAAAGACACAGTGTGCGAAGACATGACATTCAGCACATGGACT
CCTCCCCCGGGCGTCCATAGTCAAACCCTTA
