>Addgene plasmid #66247 | CD97-Tango | addgene partial sequence | sequence record 119800 | Tet-R 5'-GGCGAGTTTACGGGTTGTTA-3'
CTCTATGCGCTGTTATCACTTTACTTTTATCTAATCTTAGCTGGAAGTACAGGTTCTCACCGGTCGATGA
AGTGTCCTTGGCCAGGGAGGAGCTGGCGGTGGTGCAGGACTCATCTTGGGGACCCAGGCTGGGTGGGGTG
CGTCCACCGGTATCGATGATTCCACTCTCGCTGGCCCGGAGAGCTCTAGTCTGATTGTGGCCCGTTCCAG
ATGTAGTGGAGGTAAACTCAGAGTACTTACTCCCCCCGGCGACCAGACAGGCCCACTTTCGATATTCCTC
GCGGACTTTCTTGTTCAGCAGGCAATGGAGAAGATAGAGGAAGGCACCCTGAAGGCAGTTCAGAATAGTA
AACACATAAGTCAGCACCAAACTTCTGTCATCAAATATGAAGAGTCCAAAGACCCAGGTACACCCCAGCA
GAAACAGCTGCGCAATTGCTGTGATGGTAAGAGCTCTGGCCTTCTTCAGCTTCTTCATATCGGGATTGAT
CTCGGAGAATTTTTGTGTCAATTTCCACACGGTGGTGACAAAGATAACTGCGTTGCACAAGATAATGAAT
GTCACGGGACCCAGAAAGGACCAGAGAAAGCCCTGTTCGAAGTCCAGCCAACAATAGCGGGGGCGGCCGT
ATCCTTTTGAGTAGATCGCGGCGCTCACACCGACGATCAGAAGGGGCACGCCGTAGCCGATCAGGCAGAG
CCACCGTGTAGAGAGTCCCTGGCCCTGGAACACTCTAACAACAAGGAAGTACAGTTCGAGGCCCTCCAGA
GACATCCAGCAGAACGCAGCCAGGAAGCAGTAGTGCAGGAGACCAGCCACCAGTCTACACCGCAGTCCCA
CTTGTCCCCCCTCATTTTCAATGCCGGCAAGGAAGATGGTGCTTCCAACGAACAGGCAGATACACAAATG
CAGGTGGATTGTGGTCCTAGATCCTTGTATGGGGCGAACGAGGAGGAATGTCAAGATGCACAGGAGCAGG
CAGAACAGGGACAAGGCGAGTCCCACCCTCGTGATCAGTGTCAATTTCCAATCTTCTA
